Addgene plasmid #142069: TFORF2405
Purpose: Lentiviral vector for overexpressing transcription factor ORFs with unique 24-bp barcodes. Barcodes facilitate identification of transcription factors in pooled screens.
Depositing lab: Feng Zhang. Depositing organization: Broad Institute. Publication: A transcription factor atlas of directed differentiation. Joung J, Ma S, Tay T, Geiger-Schuller KR, Kirchgatterer PC, Verdine VK, Guo B, Arias-Garcia MA, Allen WE, Singh A, Kuksenko O, Abudayyeh OO, Gootenberg JS, Fu Z, Macrae RK, Buenrostro JD, Regev A, Zhang F. Cell. 2023 Jan 5;186(1):209-229.e26. doi: 10.1016/j.cell.2022.11.026. PubMed 36608654.
Backbone
  Vector backbone: pLX_TRC317
  Backbone manufacturer: Broad Institute Genetic Perturbation Platform
  Backbone size w/o insert (bp): 8264
  Vector type: Mammalian Expression, Lentiviral
  Selectable markers: Puromycin
Growth in bacteria
  Bacterial resistance: Ampicillin, 100 μg/mL
  Growth temperature: 37°C
  Growth strain: NEB Stable
  Copy number: High Copy
Gene/Insert
  Gene/Insert name: NFE2L1
  Species: H. sapiens (human)
  Insert size (bp): 2387
  Entrez Gene: NFE2L1 (a.k.a. LCR-F1, NRF-1, NRF1, TCF11)
  Promoter: EF1a
  Cloning method: Unknown
  Sequencing primers: 5′ GGGTGGAGACTGAAGTTAGGCCAG; 3′ CACATAGCGTAAAAGGAGCAACATAG
Terms and licenses: Academic/Nonprofit Terms; Industry Terms: Not Available to Industry
Depositor comments: XM_017024691,XM_005257411,ENST00000361665 . The transcription factor ORF portion of this plasmid was synthesized by Genewiz. Please test multiple small colonies in case of plasmid recombination. To make this collection available in a timely manner, a portion of this collection was not fully sequenced by Addgene. If an Addgene verified full plasmid sequence is not available, please contact us prior to placing an order to request the full sequence.
How to cite: TFORF2405 was a gift from Feng Zhang (Addgene plasmid # 142069 ; http://n2t.net/addgene:142069 ; RRID:Addgene_142069)
