[The description below was written by a language model from this plasmid's Addgene catalogue record and pLannotate feature annotations shown in this document.]
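Description:
TFORF2405 is a third-generation-style, self-inactivating lentiviral expression plasmid built on the pLX_TRC317 backbone. It carries the human transcription factor NFE2L1 (also called NRF1, TCF11 or LCR-F1) as one member of a barcoded transcription factor ORF collection. In bacteria it is maintained through a high-copy ColE1/pUC-type origin and selected with ampicillin via the bla gene. An f1 origin and remnants of lac and T7/T3 cloning sequences are also present in the backbone. The depositor notes that recombination can occur, which is a common issue with the repeated LTRs of lentiviral plasmids.

The viral portion begins with an RSV promoter fused to a truncated HIV-1 5' LTR, which drives genomic RNA production in packaging cells without Tat. This is followed by the Ψ packaging signal with a gag fragment, and the Rev response element for nuclear export of the unspliced genome. Next comes an SV40 early promoter/origin driving puromycin N-acetyltransferase, for selecting transduced mammalian cells. A cPPT/CTS element that aids nuclear import precedes the main cassette, in which the strong constitutive EF-1α promoter drives the NFE2L1 ORF. The annotated coding region spans about 2.3 kb of a 2,387 bp insert. WPRE downstream enhances transcript stability and expression, and the ΔU3 3' LTR inactivates viral promoter activity after integration.

According to the record, each ORF in the collection is paired with a unique 24-bp barcode. The barcode is not annotated in the feature table, so its position is not stated. These barcodes allow the overexpressed factor to be identified by sequencing in pooled screens, such as directed differentiation screens.
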