Features (pLannotate 1.2.2; 31 found; start..end, strand, type, name):
      5..231     +  promoter       RSV promoter: Rous sarcoma virus enhancer/promoter
    232..412     +  LTR            5' LTR (truncated): truncated 5' long terminal repeat (LTR) from HIV-1
    459..584     +  misc_feature   HIV-1 Ψ: packaging signal of human immunodeficiency virus type 1
    568..931     +  CDS            HIV-1 gag (fragment): gag protein from human immunodeficiency virus 1; gag
   1077..1310    +  misc_feature   RRE: The Rev response element (RRE) of HIV-1 allows for Rev-dependent mRNA export from the nucleus to the cytoplasm.
   1687..1713    +  CDS            Rev (fragment): human immunodeficiency virus 1 (HIV-1) Rev protein; rev; enhances nuclear export of unspliced and incompletely spliced viral mRNAs
   1720..1743    +  promoter       SV40 promoter (fragment): SV40 early promoter
   1744..1815    +  promoter       SV40 promoter (fragment): SV40 enhancer and early promoter
   1839..1974    +  rep_origin     SV40 ori: SV40 origin of replication
   2020..2616    +  CDS            PuroR (fragment): puromycin N-acetyltransferase; pac from Streptomyces; confers resistance to puromycin
   2665..2782    +  misc_feature   cPPT/CTS: central polypurine tract and central termination sequence of HIV-1
   2847..2913    +  CDS            small t antigen (fragment): SV40 (simian virus 40) small t antigen
   2920..4098    +  promoter       EF-1α promoter: strong constitutive promoter for human elongation factor EF-1α
   4115..6397    +  CDS            NFE2L1: NF2L1_HUMAN - Also known as HBZ17, NRF1 From Homo sapiens (Human).
   6413..6466    +  promoter       U6 promoter (fragment): RNA polymerase III promoter for human U6 snRNA
   6508..7096    +  misc_feature   WPRE: woodchuck hepatitis virus posttranscriptional regulatory element
   7147..7166    +  misc_feature   cPPT/CTS (fragment): central polypurine tract and central termination sequence of HIV-1
   7168..7401    +  LTR            3' LTR (ΔU3): self-inactivating 3' long terminal repeat (LTR) from HIV-1
   7479..7600    +  polyA_signal   SV40 poly(A) signal: SV40 polyadenylation signal
   7640..7775    +  rep_origin     SV40 ori: SV40 origin of replication
   7796..7814    -  promoter       T7 promoter: promoter for bacteriophage T7 RNA polymerase
   7822..7977    +  CDS            lacZα (fragment): LacZα fragment of β-galactosidase; lacZ fragment
   7982..8410    +  rep_origin     f1 ori (sequence partly withheld): f1 bacteriophage origin of replication; arrow indicates direction of (+) strand synthesis
   8463..8567    +  promoter       AmpR promoter: bla
   8568..9428    +  CDS            AmpR: β-lactamase; bla; confers resistance to ampicillin, carbenicillin, and related antibiotics
   9599..10187   +  rep_origin     ori: high-copy-number ColE1/pMB1/pBR322/pUC origin of replication
  10370..10462   +  CDS            lacI (fragment): lac repressor; lacI; The lac repressor binds to the lac operator to inhibit transcription in E. coli. This inhibition can be relieved by adding lactose or isopropyl-β-D-thiogalactopyranoside (IPTG).
  10475..10496   +  protein_bind   CAP binding site: CAP binding activates transcription in the presence of cAMP. E. coli catabolite activator protein
  10511..10541   +  promoter       lac promoter: promoter for the E. coli lac operon
  10545..10567   +  protein_bind   lac operator (fragment): The lac repressor binds to the lac operator to inhibit transcription in E. coli. This inhibition can be relieved by adding lactose or isopropyl-β-D-thiogalactopyranoside (IPTG). lac repressor encoded by lacI
  10610..10628   +  promoter       T3 promoter: promoter for bacteriophage T3 RNA polymerase
>Addgene plasmid #142069 | TFORF2405 | addgene full sequence | sequence record 395689 | Addgene NGS Result
TTAATGTAGTCTTATGCAATACTCTTGTAGTCTTGCAACATGGTAACGATGAGTTAGCAACATGCCTTAC
AAGGAGAGAAAAAGCACCGTGCATGCCGATTGGTGGAAGTAAGGTGGTACGATCGTGCCTTATTAGGAAG
GCAACAGACGGGTCTGACATGGATTGGACGAACCACTGAATTGCCGCATTGCAGAGATATTGTATTTAAG
TGCCTAGCTCGATACATAAACGGGTCTCTCTGGTTAGACCAGATCTGAGCCTGGGAGCTCTCTGGCTAAC
TAGGGAACCCACTGCTTAAGCCTCAATAAAGCTTGCCTTGAGTGCTTCAAGTAGTGTGTGCCCGTCTGTT
GTGTGACTCTGGTAACTAGAGATCCCTCAGACCCTTTTAGTCAGTGTGGAAAATCTCTAGCAGTGGCGCC
CGAACAGGGACTTGAAAGCGAAAGGGAAACCAGAGGAGCTCTCTCGACGCAGGACTCGGCTTGCTGAAGC
GCGCACGGCAAGAGGCGAGGGGCGGCGACTGGTGAGTACGCCAAAAATTTTGACTAGCGGAGGCTAGAAG
GAGAGAGATGGGTGCGAGAGCGTCAGTATTAAGCGGGGGAGAATTAGATCGCGATGGGAAAAAATTCGGT
TAAGGCCAGGGGGAAAGAAAAAATATAAATTAAAACATATAGTATGGGCAAGCAGGGAGCTAGAACGATT
CGCAGTTAATCCTGGCCTGTTAGAAACATCAGAAGGCTGTAGACAAATACTGGGACAGCTACAACCATCC
CTTCAGACAGGATCAGAAGAACTTAGATCATTATATAATACAGTAGCAACCCTCTATTGTGTGCATCAAA
GGATAGAGATAAAAGACACCAAGGAAGCTTTAGACAAGATAGAGGAAGAGCAAAACAAAAGTAAGACCAC
CGCACAGCAAGCGGCCGCTGATCTTCAGACCTGGAGGAGGAGATATGAGGGACAATTGGAGAAGTGAATT
ATATAAATATAAAGTAGTAAAAATTGAACCATTAGGAGTAGCACCCACCAAGGCAAAGAGAAGAGTGGTG
CAGAGAGAAAAAAGAGCAGTGGGAATAGGAGCTTTGTTCCTTGGGTTCTTGGGAGCAGCAGGAAGCACTA
TGGGCGCAGCGTCAATGACGCTGACGGTACAGGCCAGACAATTATTGTCTGGTATAGTGCAGCAGCAGAA
CAATTTGCTGAGGGCTATTGAGGCGCAACAGCATCTGTTGCAACTCACAGTCTGGGGCATCAAGCAGCTC
CAGGCAAGAATCCTGGCTGTGGAAAGATACCTAAAGGATCAACAGCTCCTGGGGATTTGGGGTTGCTCTG
GAAAACTCATTTGCACCACTGCTGTGCCTTGGAATGCTAGTTGGAGTAATAAATCTCTGGAACAGATTTG
GAATCACACGACCTGGATGGAGTGGGACAGAGAAATTAACAATTACACAAGCTTAATACACTCCTTAATT
GAAGAATCGCAAAACCAGCAAGAAAAGAATGAACAAGAATTATTGGAATTAGATAAATGGGCAAGTTTGT
GGAATTGGTTTAACATAACAAATTGGCTGTGGTATATAAAATTATTCATAATGATAGTAGGAGGCTTGGT
AGGTTTAAGAATAGTTTTTGCTGTACTTTCTATAGTGAATAGAGTTAGGCAGGGATATTCACCATTATCG
TTTCAGACCCACCTCCCAACCCCGAGGGGACCCATGCATTGCATCTCAATTAGTCAGCAACCAGGTGTGG
AAAGTCCCCAGGCTCCCCAGCAGGCAGAAGTATGCAAAGCATGCGTCTCAATTAGTCAGCAACCATAGTC
CCGCCCCTAACTCCGCCCATCCCGCCCCTAACTCCGCCCAGTTCCGCCCATTCTCCGCCCCATGGCTGAC
TAATTTTTTTTATTTATGCAGAGGCCGAGGCCGCCTCGGCCTCTGAGCTATTCCAGAAGTAGTGAGGAGG
CTTTTTTGGAGGCCTAGGCTTTTGCAAAAAGCTTTCTAGAGGTACCACCGGAGCTTACCATGACCGAGTA
CAAGCCCACGGTGCGCCTCGCCACCCGCGACGACGTCCCCAGGGCCGTACGCACCCTCGCCGCCGCGTTC
GCCGACTACCCCGCCACGCGCCACACCGTCGATCCGGACCGCCACATCGAGCGGGTCACCGAGCTGCAAG
AACTCTTCCTCACGCGCGTCGGGCTCGACATCGGCAAGGTGTGGGTCGCGGACGACGGCGCCGCCGTGGC
GGTCTGGACCACGCCGGAGAGCGTCGAAGCGGGGGCGGTGTTCGCCGAGATCGGCCCGCGCATGGCCGAG
TTGAGCGGTTCCCGGCTGGCCGCGCAGCAACAGATGGAAGGCCTCCTGGCGCCGCACCGGCCCAAGGAGC
CCGCGTGGTTCCTGGCCACCGTCGGCGTCTCGCCCGACCACCAGGGCAAGGGTCTGGGCAGCGCCGTCGT
GCTCCCCGGAGTGGAGGCGGCCGAGCGCGCCGGGGTGCCCGCCTTCCTGGAGACCTCCGCGCCCCGCAAC
CTCCCCTTCTACGAGCGGCTCGGCTTCACCGTCACCGCCGACGTCGAGGTGCCCGAAGGACCGCGCACCT
GGTGCATGACCCGCAAGCCCGGTGCCAGTTAACGAATTCTAGATCTTGAGACAAATGGCAGTATTCATCC
ACAATTTTAAAAGAAAAGGGGGGATTGGGGGGTACAGTGCAGGGGAAAGAATAGTAGACATAATAGCAAC
AGACATACAAACTAAAGAATTACAAAAACAAATTACAAAAATTCAAAATTTTCGGGTTTATTACAGGGAC
AGCAGAGATCCACTTTGGCGCCGGCTCGAGGCCTGCAGGTGCAAAGATGGATAAAGTTTTAAACAGAGAG
GAATCTTTGCAGCTAATGGACCTTCTAGGTCTTGAAAGGAGTGGGAATTGGCTCCGGTGCCCGTCAGTGG
GCAGAGCGCACATCGCCCACAGTCCCCGAGAAGTTGGGGGGAGGGGTCGGCAATTGAACCGGTGCCTAGA
GAAGGTGGCGCGGGGTAAACTGGGAAAGTGATGTCGTGTACTGGCTCCGCCTTTTTCCCGAGGGTGGGGG
AGAACCGTATATAAGTGCAGTAGTCGCCGTGAACGTTCTTTTTCGCAACGGGTTTGCCGCCAGAACACAG
GTAAGTGCCGTGTGTGGTTCCCGCGGGCCTGGCCTCTTTACGGGTTATGGCCCTTGCGTGCCTTGAATTA
CTTCCACCTGGCTGCAGTACGTGATTCTTGATCCCGAGCTTCGGGTTGGAAGTGGGTGGGAGAGTTCGAG
GCCTTGCGCTTAAGGAGCCCCTTCGCCTCGTGCTTGAGTTGAGGCCTGGCCTGGGCGCTGGGGCCGCCGC
GTGCGAATCTGGTGGCACCTTCGCGCCTGTCTCGCTGCTTTCGATAAGTCTCTAGCCATTTAAAATTTTT
GATGACCTGCTGCGACGCTTTTTTTCTGGCAAGATAGTCTTGTAAATGCGGGCCAAGATCTGCACACTGG
TATTTCGGTTTTTGGGGCCGCGGGCGGCGACGGGGCCCGTGCGTCCCAGCGCACATGTTCGGCGAGGCGG
GGCCTGCGAGCGCGGCCACCGAGAATCGGACGGGGGTAGTCTCAAGCTGGCCGGCCTGCTCTGGTGCCTG
GCCTCGCGCCGCCGTGTATCGCCCCGCCCTGGGCGGCAAGGCTGGCCCGGTCGGCACCAGTTGCGTGAGC
GGAAAGATGGCCGCTTCCCGGCCCTGCTGCAGGGAGCTCAAAATGGAGGACGCGGCGCTCGGGAGAGCGG
GCGGGTGAGTCACCCACACAAAGGAAAAGGGCCTTTCCGTCCTCAGCCGTCGCTTCATGTGACTCCACGG
AGTACCGGGCGCCGTCCAGGCACCTCGATTAGTTCTCGAGCTTTTGGAGTACGTCGTCTTTAGGTTGGGG
GGAGGGGTTTTATGCGATGGAGTTTCCCCACACTGAGTGGGTGGAGACTGAAGTTAGGCCAGCTTGGCAC
TTGATGTAATTCTCCTTGGAATTTGCCCTTTTTGAGTTTGGATCTTGGTTCATTCTCAAGCCTCAGACAG
TGGTTCAAAGTTTTTTTCTTCCATTTCAGGTGTCGTGAGGCTAGCACCGCCACCATGCTTTCTCTGAAGA
AATACTTAACGGAAGGACTTCTCCAGTTCACCATTCTGCTGAGTTTGATTGGGGTACGGGTGGACGTGGA
TACTTACCTGACCTCACAGCTTCCCCCACTCCGGGAGATCATCCTGGGGCCCAGTTCTGCCTATACTCAG
ACCCAGTTCCACAACCTGAGGAATACCTTGGATGGCTATGGTATCCACCCCAAGAGCATAGACCTGGACA
ATTACTTCACTGCCCGGCGGCTCCTCAGTCAGGTGAGGGCCCTGGACAGGTTCCAGGTGCCAACCACTGA
GGTAAATGCCTGGCTGGTTCACCGAGACCCAGAGGGGTCTGTCTCTGGCAGTCAGCCCAACTCAGGCCTC
GCCCTCGAGAGTTCCAGTGGCCTCCAAGATGTGACAGGCCCAGACAACGGGGTGCGAGAAAGCGAAACGG
AGCAGGGATTCGGTGAAGATTTGGAGGATTTGGGGGCTGTAGCCCCCCCAGTCAGTGGAGACTTAACCAA
AGAGGATATTGATCTGGGGGCTGGGCGTGAGGTTTTTGACTATAGTCACCGCCAGAAGGAGCAGGATGTG
GAGAAGGAGCTGCGAGATGGAGGCGAGCAGGACACCTGGGCAGGCGAGGGCGCGGAAGCTCTGGCACGGA
ACCTGCTAGTGGATGGAGAGACTGGGGAGAGCTTCCCTGCACAGGTGCCTAGTGGGGAGGACCAGACGGC
CCTGTCCCTGGAAGAGTGCCTTAGGCTGCTGGAAGCCACCTGCCCCTTTGGGGAGAATGCTGAGTTTCCA
GCAGACATTTCCAGCATAACAGAAGCAGTGCCTAGTGAGAGTGAGCCCCCTGCTCTTCAAAACAACCTCT
TGTCTCCTCTTCTGACCGGGACAGAGTCACCATTTGATTTGGAACAGCAGTGGCAAGATCTCATGTCCAT
CATGGAAATGCAGGCCATGGAAGTGAACACATCAGCAAGTGAAATCCTGTACAGTGCCCCTCCTGGAGAC
CCACTGAGCACCAACTACAGCCTTGCCCCCAACACTCCCATCAATCAGAATGTCAGCCTGCATCAGGCGT
CCCTGGGGGGCTGCAGCCAGGACTTCTTACTCTTCAGCCCCGAGGTGGAAAGCCTGCCTGTGGCCAGTAG
CTCCACGCTGCTCCCGTTGGCCCCCAGCAATTCTACCAGCCTCAACTCCACCTTCGGCTCCACCAACCTG
ACAGGGCTCTTCTTTCCACCCCAGCTCAATGGCACAGCCAATGACACAGCAGGCCCAGAGCTGCCTGACC
CTTTGGGGGGTCTGTTAGATGAAGCTATGTTGGATGAGATCAGCCTTATGGACCTGGCCATTGAAGAAGG
CTTTAACCCTGTGCAGGCCTCCCAGCTGGAGGAGGAATTTGACTCTGACTCAGGCCTTTCCTTAGACTCG
AGCCATAGCCCTTCTTCCCTAAGCAGCTCTGAAGGCAGTTCTTCCTCTTCTTCCTCCTCCTCTTCCTCTT
CTTCCTCTGCTTCTTCCTCTGCCTCTTCCTCCTTTTCTGAGGAAGGTGCGGTTGGCTACAGCTCTGACTC
TGAGACCCTGGATCTGGAAGAGGCCGAGGGTGCTGTGGGCTACCAGCCTGAGTATTCCAAGTTCTGCCGC
ATGAGCTACCAGGATCCAGCTCAGCTCTCATGCCTGCCCTACCTGGAGCACGTGGGCCACAACCACACAT
ACAACATGGCACCCAGTGCCCTGGACTCAGCCGACCTGCCACCACCCAGTGCCCTCAAGAAAGGCAGCAA
GGAGAAGCAGGCTGACTTCCTGGACAAGCAGATGAGCCGGGATGAGCACCGAGCCCGAGCCATGAAGATC
CCTTTCACCAATGACAAAATCATCAACCTGCCTGTGGAGGAGTTCAATGAACTGCTGTCCAAATACCAGT
TGAGTGAAGCCCAGCTGAGCCTCATCCGAGACATCCGGCGCCGGGGCAAGAACAAGATGGCGGCGCAGAA
CTGCCGCAAGCGCAAGCTGGACACCATCCTGAATCTGGAGCGTGATGTGGAGGACCTGCAGCGTGACAAA
GCCCGGCTGCTGCGGGAGAAAGTGGAGTTCCTGCGCTCCCTGCGACAGATGAAGCAGAAGGTCCAGAGCC
TGTACCAGGAGGTGTTTGGGCGGCTGCGAGATGAGAACGGACGACCCTACTCGCCCAGTCAGTATGCGCT
CCAGTACGCCGGGGACGGCAGTGTCCTCCTCATCCCCCGCACGATGGCCGACCAGCAGGCCCGGCGGCAG
GAGAGGAAGCCAAAGGACCGGAGAAAGTAGTAATGAACTAGTCCGTAACTTGAAAGTATTTCGATTTCTT
GGCTTTATATATCTTGTGGAAAGGACGATATCTAATTACTCATCCCATTAAAACGCGTTAAGTCGACAAT
CAACCTCTGGATTACAAAATTTGTGAAAGATTGACTGGTATTCTTAACTATGTTGCTCCTTTTACGCTAT
GTGGATACGCTGCTTTAATGCCTTTGTATCATGCTATTGCTTCCCGTATGGCTTTCATTTTCTCCTCCTT
GTATAAATCCTGGTTGCTGTCTCTTTATGAGGAGTTGTGGCCCGTTGTCAGGCAACGTGGCGTGGTGTGC
ACTGTGTTTGCTGACGCAACCCCCACTGGTTGGGGCATTGCCACCACCTGTCAGCTCCTTTCCGGGACTT
TCGCTTTCCCCCTCCCTATTGCCACGGCGGAACTCATCGCCGCCTGCCTTGCCCGCTGCTGGACAGGGGC
TCGGCTGTTGGGCACTGACAATTCCGTGGTGTTGTCGGGGAAATCATCGTCCTTTCCTTGGCTGCTCGCC
TGTGTTGCCACCTGGATTCTGCGCGGGACGTCCTTCTGCTACGTCCCTTCGGCCCTCAATCCAGCGGACC
TTCCTTCCCGCGGCCTGCTGCCGGCTCTGCGGCCTCTTCCGCGTCTTCGCCTTCGCCCTCAGACGAGTCG
GATCTCCCTTTGGGCCGCCTCCCCGCGTCGACTTTAAGACCAATGACTTACAAGGCAGCTGTAGATCTTA
GCCACTTTTTAAAAGAAAAGGGGGGACTGGAAGGGCTAATTCACTCCCAACGAAGACAAGATCTGCTTTT
TGCTTGTACTGGGTCTCTCTGGTTAGACCAGATCTGAGCCTGGGAGCTCTCTGGCTAACTAGGGAACCCA
CTGCTTAAGCCTCAATAAAGCTTGCCTTGAGTGCTTCAAGTAGTGTGTGCCCGTCTGTTGTGTGACTCTG
GTAACTAGAGATCCCTCAGACCCTTTTAGTCAGTGTGGAAAATCTCTAGCAGTACGTATAGTAGTTCATG
TCATCTTATTATTCAGTATTTATAACTTGCAAAGAAATGAATATCAGAGAGTGAGAGGAACTTGTTTATT
GCAGCTTATAATGGTTACAAATAAAGCAATAGCATCACAAATTTCACAAATAAAGCATTTTTTTCACTGC
ATTCTAGTTGTGGTTTGTCCAAACTCATCAATGTATCTTATCATGTCTGGCTCTAGCTATCCCGCCCCTA
ACTCCGCCCATCCCGCCCCTAACTCCGCCCAGTTCCGCCCATTCTCCGCCCCATGGCTGACTAATTTTTT
TTATTTATGCAGAGGCCGAGGCCGCCTCGGCCTCTGAGCTATTCCAGAAGTAGTGAGGAGGCTTTTTTGG
AGGCCTAGGGACGTACCCAATTCGCCCTATAGTGAGTCGTATTACGCGCGCTCACTGGCCGTCGTTTTAC
AACGTCGTGACTGGGAAAACCCTGGCGTTACCCAACTTAATCGCCTTGCAGCACATCCCCCTTTCGCCAG
CTGGCGTAATAGCGAAGAGGCCCGCACCGATCGCCCTTCCCAACAGTTGCGCAGCCTGAATGGCGAATGG
G
[124 nt withheld, positions 7982-8105]
C
[91 nt withheld, positions 8107-8197]
A
[49 nt withheld, positions 8199-8247]
CCTTTGACGTTGGAGTCCACGTTCTTT
[37 nt withheld, positions 8275-8311]
ACCCTATCTCGGTCTATTCTTTTGATTTATAAGGGATTTTGCCGATTTCGGCCTATTGGTTAAAAAATGA
GCTGATTTAACAAAAATTTAACGCGAATTTTAACAAAATATTAACGCTTACAATTTAGGTGGCACTTTTC
GGGGAAATGTGCGCGGAACCCCTATTTGTTTATTTTTCTAAATACATTCAAATATGTATCCGCTCATGAG
ACAATAACCCTGATAAATGCTTCAATAATATTGAAAAAGGAAGAGTATGAGTATTCAACATTTCCGTGTC
GCCCTTATTCCCTTTTTTGCGGCATTTTGCCTTCCTGTTTTTGCTCACCCAGAAACGCTGGTGAAAGTAA
AAGATGCTGAAGATCAGTTGGGTGCACGAGTGGGTTACATCGAACTGGATCTCAACAGCGGTAAGATCCT
TGAGAGTTTTCGCCCCGAAGAACGTTTTCCAATGATGAGCACTTTTAAAGTTCTGCTATGTGGCGCGGTA
TTATCCCGTATTGACGCCGGGCAAGAGCAACTCGGTCGCCGCATACACTATTCTCAGAATGACTTGGTTG
AGTACTCACCAGTCACAGAAAAGCATCTTACGGATGGCATGACAGTAAGAGAATTATGCAGTGCTGCCAT
AACCATGAGTGATAACACTGCGGCCAACTTACTTCTGACAACGATCGGAGGACCGAAGGAGCTAACCGCT
TTTTTGCACAACATGGGGGATCATGTAACTCGCCTTGATCGTTGGGAACCGGAGCTGAATGAAGCCATAC
CAAACGACGAGCGTGACACCACGATGCCTGTAGCAATGGCAACAACGTTGCGCAAACTATTAACTGGCGA
ACTACTTACTCTAGCTTCCCGGCAACAATTAATAGACTGGATGGAGGCGGATAAAGTTGCAGGACCACTT
CTGCGCTCGGCCCTTCCGGCTGGCTGGTTTATTGCTGATAAATCTGGAGCCGGTGAGCGTGGGTCTCGCG
GTATCATTGCAGCACTGGGGCCAGATGGTAAGCCCTCCCGTATCGTAGTTATCTACACGACGGGGAGTCA
GGCAACTATGGATGAACGAAATAGACAGATCGCTGAGATAGGTGCCTCACTGATTAAGCATTGGTAACTG
TCAGACCAAGTTTACTCATATATACTTTAGATTGATTTAAAACTTCATTTTTAATTTAAAAGGATCTAGG
TGAAGATCCTTTTTGATAATCTCATGACCAAAATCCCTTAACGTGAGTTTTCGTTCCACTGAGCGTCAGA
CCCCGTAGAAAAGATCAAAGGATCTTCTTGAGATCCTTTTTTTCTGCGCGTAATCTGCTGCTTGCAAACA
AAAAAACCACCGCTACCAGCGGTGGTTTGTTTGCCGGATCAAGAGCTACCAACTCTTTTTCCGAAGGTAA
CTGGCTTCAGCAGAGCGCAGATACCAAATACTGTTCTTCTAGTGTAGCCGTAGTTAGGCCACCACTTCAA
GAACTCTGTAGCACCGCCTACATACCTCGCTCTGCTAATCCTGTTACCAGTGGCTGCTGCCAGTGGCGAT
AAGTCGTGTCTTACCGGGTTGGACTCAAGACGATAGTTACCGGATAAGGCGCAGCGGTCGGGCTGAACGG
GGGGTTCGTGCACACAGCCCAGCTTGGAGCGAACGACCTACACCGAACTGAGATACCTACAGCGTGAGCT
ATGAGAAAGCGCCACGCTTCCCGAAGGGAGAAAGGCGGACAGGTATCCGGTAAGCGGCAGGGTCGGAACA
GGAGAGCGCACGAGGGAGCTTCCAGGGGGAAACGCCTGGTATCTTTATAGTCCTGTCGGGTTTCGCCACC
TCTGACTTGAGCGTCGATTTTTGTGATGCTCGTCAGGGGGGCGGAGCCTATGGAAAAACGCCAGCAACGC
GGCCTTTTTACGGTTCCTGGCCTTTTGCTGGCCTTTTGCTCACATGTTCTTTCCTGCGTTATCCCCTGAT
TCTGTGGATAACCGTATTACCGCCTTTGAGTGAGCTGATACCGCTCGCCGCAGCCGAACGACCGAGCGCA
GCGAGTCAGTGAGCGAGGAAGCGGAAGAGCGCCCAATACGCAAACCGCCTCTCCCCGCGCGTTGGCCGAT
TCATTAATGCAGCTGGCACGACAGGTTTCCCGACTGGAAAGCGGGCAGTGAGCGCAACGCAATTAATGTG
AGTTAGCTCACTCATTAGGCACCCCAGGCTTTACACTTTATGCTTCCGGCTCGTATGTTGTGTGGAATTG
TGAGCGGATAACAATTTCACACAGGAAACAGCTATGACCATGATTACGCCAAGCGCGCAATTAACCCTCA
CTAAAGGGAACAAAAGCTGGAGCTGCAAGC
