>Addgene plasmid #142069 | TFORF2405 | depositor partial sequence | sequence record 278344 | Insert
ACCGCCACCATGCTTTCTCTGAAGAAATACTTAACGGAAGGACTTCTCCAGTTCACCATTCTGCTGAGTT
TGATTGGGGTACGGGTGGACGTGGATACTTACCTGACCTCACAGCTTCCCCCACTCCGGGAGATCATCCT
GGGGCCCAGTTCTGCCTATACTCAGACCCAGTTCCACAACCTGAGGAATACCTTGGATGGCTATGGTATC
CACCCCAAGAGCATAGACCTGGACAATTACTTCACTGCCCGGCGGCTCCTCAGTCAGGTGAGGGCCCTGG
ACAGGTTCCAGGTGCCAACCACTGAGGTAAATGCCTGGCTGGTTCACCGAGACCCAGAGGGGTCTGTCTC
TGGCAGTCAGCCCAACTCAGGCCTCGCCCTCGAGAGTTCCAGTGGCCTCCAAGATGTGACAGGCCCAGAC
AACGGGGTGCGAGAAAGCGAAACGGAGCAGGGATTCGGTGAAGATTTGGAGGATTTGGGGGCTGTAGCCC
CCCCAGTCAGTGGAGACTTAACCAAAGAGGATATTGATCTGGGGGCTGGGCGTGAGGTTTTTGACTATAG
TCACCGCCAGAAGGAGCAGGATGTGGAGAAGGAGCTGCGAGATGGAGGCGAGCAGGACACCTGGGCAGGC
GAGGGCGCGGAAGCTCTGGCACGGAACCTGCTAGTGGATGGAGAGACTGGGGAGAGCTTCCCTGCACAGG
TGCCTAGTGGGGAGGACCAGACGGCCCTGTCCCTGGAAGAGTGCCTTAGGCTGCTGGAAGCCACCTGCCC
CTTTGGGGAGAATGCTGAGTTTCCAGCAGACATTTCCAGCATAACAGAAGCAGTGCCTAGTGAGAGTGAG
CCCCCTGCTCTTCAAAACAACCTCTTGTCTCCTCTTCTGACCGGGACAGAGTCACCATTTGATTTGGAAC
AGCAGTGGCAAGATCTCATGTCCATCATGGAAATGCAGGCCATGGAAGTGAACACATCAGCAAGTGAAAT
CCTGTACAGTGCCCCTCCTGGAGACCCACTGAGCACCAACTACAGCCTTGCCCCCAACACTCCCATCAAT
CAGAATGTCAGCCTGCATCAGGCGTCCCTGGGGGGCTGCAGCCAGGACTTCTTACTCTTCAGCCCCGAGG
TGGAAAGCCTGCCTGTGGCCAGTAGCTCCACGCTGCTCCCGTTGGCCCCCAGCAATTCTACCAGCCTCAA
CTCCACCTTCGGCTCCACCAACCTGACAGGGCTCTTCTTTCCACCCCAGCTCAATGGCACAGCCAATGAC
ACAGCAGGCCCAGAGCTGCCTGACCCTTTGGGGGGTCTGTTAGATGAAGCTATGTTGGATGAGATCAGCC
TTATGGACCTGGCCATTGAAGAAGGCTTTAACCCTGTGCAGGCCTCCCAGCTGGAGGAGGAATTTGACTC
TGACTCAGGCCTTTCCTTAGACTCGAGCCATAGCCCTTCTTCCCTAAGCAGCTCTGAAGGCAGTTCTTCC
TCTTCTTCCTCCTCCTCTTCCTCTTCTTCCTCTGCTTCTTCCTCTGCCTCTTCCTCCTTTTCTGAGGAAG
GTGCGGTTGGCTACAGCTCTGACTCTGAGACCCTGGATCTGGAAGAGGCCGAGGGTGCTGTGGGCTACCA
GCCTGAGTATTCCAAGTTCTGCCGCATGAGCTACCAGGATCCAGCTCAGCTCTCATGCCTGCCCTACCTG
GAGCACGTGGGCCACAACCACACATACAACATGGCACCCAGTGCCCTGGACTCAGCCGACCTGCCACCAC
CCAGTGCCCTCAAGAAAGGCAGCAAGGAGAAGCAGGCTGACTTCCTGGACAAGCAGATGAGCCGGGATGA
GCACCGAGCCCGAGCCATGAAGATCCCTTTCACCAATGACAAAATCATCAACCTGCCTGTGGAGGAGTTC
AATGAACTGCTGTCCAAATACCAGTTGAGTGAAGCCCAGCTGAGCCTCATCCGAGACATCCGGCGCCGGG
GCAAGAACAAGATGGCGGCGCAGAACTGCCGCAAGCGCAAGCTGGACACCATCCTGAATCTGGAGCGTGA
TGTGGAGGACCTGCAGCGTGACAAAGCCCGGCTGCTGCGGGAGAAAGTGGAGTTCCTGCGCTCCCTGCGA
CAGATGAAGCAGAAGGTCCAGAGCCTGTACCAGGAGGTGTTTGGGCGGCTGCGAGATGAGAACGGACGAC
CCTACTCGCCCAGTCAGTATGCGCTCCAGTACGCCGGGGACGGCAGTGTCCTCCTCATCCCCCGCACGAT
GGCCGACCAGCAGGCCCGGCGGCAGGAGAGGAAGCCAAAGGACCGGAGAAAGTAGTAATGAACTAGTCCG
TAACTTGAAAGTATTTCGATTTCTTGGCTTTATATATCTTGTGGAAAGGACGATATCTAATTACTCATCC
CATTAAA
