>Addgene plasmid #142069 | TFORF2405 | depositor partial sequence | sequence record 278345 | Barcode
TATCTAATTACTCATCCCATTAAA
